>Addgene plasmid #184632 | pAAV-EF1a-double floxed-Gad67-WPRE-HGHpA | addgene full sequence | sequence record 369059 | Addgene NGS Result
GCTGCCTGCAGGGGCGCCTGATGCGGTATTTTCTCCTTACGCATCTGTGCGGTATTTCACACCGCATA
[95 nt withheld, positions 69-163]
T
[46 nt withheld, positions 165-210]
C
[141 nt withheld, positions 212-352]
CCTTTGACGTTGGAGTCCACGTTCTTT
[37 nt withheld, positions 380-416]
ACTCTATCTCGGGCTATTCTTTTGATTTATAAGGGATTTTGCCGATTTCGGTCTATTGGTTAAAAAATGA
GCTGATTTAACAAAAATTTAACGCGAATTTTAACAAAATATTAACGTTTACAATTTTATGGTGCACTCTC
AGTACAATCTGCTCTGATGCCGCATAGTTAAGCCAGCCCCGACACCCGCCAACACCCGCTGACGCGCCCT
GACGGGCTTGTCTGCTCCCGGCATCCGCTTACAGACAAGCTGTGACCGTCTCCGGGAGCTGCATGTGTCA
GAGGTTTTCACCGTCATCACCGAAACGCGCGAGACGAAAGGGCCTCGTGATACGCCTATTTTTATAGGTT
AATGTCATGATAATAATGGTTTCTTAGACGTCAGGTGGCACTTTTCGGGGAAATGTGCGCGGAACCCCTA
TTTGTTTATTTTTCTAAATACATTCAAATATGTATCCGCTCATGAGACAATAACCCTGATAAATGCTTCA
ATAATATTGAAAAAGGAAGAGTATGAGTATTCAACATTTCCGTGTCGCCCTTATTCCCTTTTTTGCGGCA
TTTTGCCTTCCTGTTTTTGCTCACCCAGAAACGCTGGTGAAAGTAAAAGATGCTGAAGATCAGTTGGGTG
CACGAGTGGGTTACATCGAACTGGATCTCAACAGCGGTAAGATCCTTGAGAGTTTTCGCCCCGAAGAACG
TTTTCCAATGATGAGCACTTTTAAAGTTCTGCTATGTGGCGCGGTATTATCCCGTATTGACGCCGGGCAA
GAGCAACTCGGTCGCCGCATACACTATTCTCAGAATGACTTGGTTGAGTACTCACCAGTCACAGAAAAGC
ATCTTACGGATGGCATGACAGTAAGAGAATTATGCAGTGCTGCCATAACCATGAGTGATAACACTGCGGC
CAACTTACTTCTGACAACGATCGGAGGACCGAAGGAGCTAACCGCTTTTTTGCACAACATGGGGGATCAT
GTAACTCGCCTTGATCGTTGGGAACCGGAGCTGAATGAAGCCATACCAAACGACGAGCGTGACACCACGA
TGCCTGTAGCAATGGCAACAACGTTGCGCAAACTATTAACTGGCGAACTACTTACTCTAGCTTCCCGGCA
ACAATTAATAGACTGGATGGAGGCGGATAAAGTTGCAGGACCACTTCTGCGCTCGGCCCTTCCGGCTGGC
TGGTTTATTGCTGATAAATCTGGAGCCGGTGAGCGTGGGTCTCGCGGTATCATTGCAGCACTGGGGCCAG
ATGGTAAGCCCTCCCGTATCGTAGTTATCTACACGACGGGGAGTCAGGCAACTATGGATGAACGAAATAG
ACAGATCGCTGAGATAGGTGCCTCACTGATTAAGCATTGGTAACTGTCAGACCAAGTTTACTCATATATA
CTTTAGATTGATTTAAAACTTCATTTTTAATTTAAAAGGATCTAGGTGAAGATCCTTTTTGATAATCTCA
TGACCAAAATCCCTTAACGTGAGTTTTCGTTCCACTGAGCGTCAGACCCCGTAGAAAAGATCAAAGGATC
TTCTTGAGATCCTTTTTTTCTGCGCGTAATCTGCTGCTTGCAAACAAAAAAACCACCGCTACCAGCGGTG
GTTTGTTTGCCGGATCAAGAGCTACCAACTCTTTTTCCGAAGGTAACTGGCTTCAGCAGAGCGCAGATAC
CAAATACTGTTCTTCTAGTGTAGCCGTAGTTAGGCCACCACTTCAAGAACTCTGTAGCACCGCCTACATA
CCTCGCTCTGCTAATCCTGTTACCAGTGGCTGCTGCCAGTGGCGATAAGTCGTGTCTTACCGGGTTGGAC
TCAAGACGATAGTTACCGGATAAGGCGCAGCGGTCGGGCTGAACGGGGGGTTCGTGCACACAGCCCAGCT
TGGAGCGAACGACCTACACCGAACTGAGATACCTACAGCGTGAGCTATGAGAAAGCGCCACGCTTCCCGA
AGGGAGAAAGGCGGACAGGTATCCGGTAAGCGGCAGGGTCGGAACAGGAGAGCGCACGAGGGAGCTTCCA
GGGGGAAACGCCTGGTATCTTTATAGTCCTGTCGGGTTTCGCCACCTCTGACTTGAGCGTCGATTTTTGT
GATGCTCGTCAGGGGGGCGGAGCCTATGGAAAAACGCCAGCAACGCGGCCTTTTTACGGTTCCTGGCCTT
TTGCTGGCCTTTTGCTCACATGTCCTGCAGGCAGCTGCGCGCTCGCTCGCTCACTGAGGCCGCCCGGGCG
TCGGGCGACCTTTGGTCGCCCGGCCTCAGTGAGCGAGCGAGCGCGCAGAGAGGGAGTGGCCAACTCCATC
ACTAGGGGTTCCTGCGGCCGCACGCGTAAGCTTTGCAAAGATGGATAAAGTTTTAAACAGAGAGGAATCT
TTGCAGCTAATGGACCTTCTAGGTCTTGAAAGGAGTGGGAATTGGCTCCGGTGCCCGTCAGTGGGCAGAG
CGCACATCGCCCACAGTCCCCGAGAAGTTGGGGGGAGGGGTCGGCAATTGAACCGGTGCCTAGAGAAGGT
GGCGCGGGGTAAACTGGGAAAGTGATGTCGTGTACTGGCTCCGCCTTTTTCCCGAGGGTGGGGGAGAACC
GTATATAAGTGCAGTAGTCGCCGTGAACGTTCTTTTTCGCAACGGGTTTGCCGCCAGAACACAGGTAAGT
GCCGTGTGTGGTTCCCGCGGGCCTGGCCTCTTTACGGGTTATGGCCCTTGCGTGCCTTGAATTACTTCCA
CCTGGCTGCAGTACGTGATTCTTGATCCCGAGCTTCGGGTTGGAAGTGGGTGGGAGAGTTCGAGGCCTTG
CGCTTAAGGAGCCCCTTCGCCTCGTGCTTGAGTTGAGGCCTGGCCTGGGCGCTGGGGCCGCCGCGTGCGA
ATCTGGTGGCACCTTCGCGCCTGTCTCGCTGCTTTCGATAAGTCTCTAGCCATTTAAAATTTTTGATGAC
CTGCTGCGACGCTTTTTTTCTGGCAAGATAGTCTTGTAAATGCGGGCCAAGATCTGCACACTGGTATTTC
GGTTTTTGGGGCCGCGGGCGGCGACGGGGCCCGTGCGTCCCAGCGCACATGTTCGGCGAGGCGGGGCCTG
CGAGCGCGGCCACCGAGAATCGGACGGGGGTAGTCTCAAGCTGGCCGGCCTGCTCTGGTGCCTGGCCTCG
CGCCGCCGTGTATCGCCCCGCCCTGGGCGGCAAGGCTGGCCCGGTCGGCACCAGTTGCGTGAGCGGAAAG
ATGGCCGCTTCCCGGCCCTGCTGCAGGGAGCTCAAAATGGAGGACGCGGCGCTCGGGAGAGCGGGCGGGT
GAGTCACCCACACAAAGGAAAAGGGCCTTTCCGTCCTCAGCCGTCGCTTCATGTGACTCCACGGAGTACC
GGGCGCCGTCCAGGCACCTCGATTAGTTCTCGAGCTTTTGGAGTACGTCGTCTTTAGGTTGGGGGGAGGG
GTTTTATGCGATGGAGTTTCCCCACACTGAGTGGGTGGAGACTGAAGTTAGGCCAGCTTGGCACTTGATG
TAATTCTCCTTGGAATTTGCCCTTTTTGAGTTTGGATCTTGGTTCATTCTCAAGCCTCAGACAGTGGTTC
AAAGTTTTTTTCTTCCATTTCAGGTGTCGTGAGGTACCGGATCCTCTAGAGTCGACTCCGGAATAACTTC
GTATAGGATACTTTATACGAAGTTATGCAGAATGGTAGCTGGATTGTAGCTGCTATTAGCAATATGAAAC
CTCTTAATAACTTCGTATAGCATACATTATACGAAGTTATGGCGCGCCTTACAGATCCTGACCCAACCTC
TCTATCTCCTCAATGAGGAAATCGATGTCAGACTGGGTGGCGGCTGGGTTAGAGATGACCATCCGGAAGA
AGTTGGCCTTGTCCCCTTGAGGCTGGTAGCCCACCATGGTTGTTCCTGACTCCATCATCAGAGCTTTGAT
CTTGGGAGCCACCCTGTGTAGCTTTTCTCGTCGCTCAGGGCTATCTGGAACCCCTCGAAGGCTTTGTGGA
ATGTACCAGAAACAGACATTTGTGTGCTCAGGCTCACCATCGAAAACCATCTCAAACTCTTCTCTGTTTT
TAATCTTGGCGTAGAGGTAATCAGCCAGCTCCAGGCATTTGTTGATCTGGTTTTCAAATCCCACGGTGCC
CTTTGCTTTCCACATCAGCCAGAACTTGAAGATGTCCACATGGCGGCCACACTGAATCGCCTTGTCCCCG
GTGTCATAGGAGACGTCATACTGCTTGTCTGGCTGGAAGAGGTAGCCTGCACACATCTGGTTGCATCCTT
GGAGTATACCCTTTTCCTTGACCAGAATGGCAGAGCACTGGAGCAGCACGCCCATCATCTTGTGAGGGTT
CCAGGTGACTGAATTGGCCCTTTCTATGCCGCTGAGTTTGTGGCGGTGCTTCCGGGACATGAGCAGTCCA
CCACCCCAGGCAGCATCCACATGCAGCCAAAGGTTGTATTTCTCACATATGTCCGCAATTTCCTGGATTG
GATCGAATGCTCCGTAAACAGTCGTGCCTGCGGTTGCATTGACATAAAGGGGAACATAGCCCTTTTGTTT
GGCATCAAGAATTTTTGCCTCTAAATCAGCCGGAATTATCTTCCCCCTTTCATTGCACTTTATCAAAATC
ACATTGTCGGTTCCAAAGCCAAGCGCAGCCCCGGCTTTCTTTATGGAATAGTGACTGTGTTCTGAGGTGA
AGAGGACCAGTTTGGGCACAGCCGCCATGCCTTTTGTCTTCACTTCTGGGAAGTACTTGTAACGAGCAGC
CATGATGCTGTACATATTGGATATGGCTCCCCCAGGAGAAAATATCCCATCACCATCTTTATTTGACCAT
CCAACGATCTCTCTCATCTTCTTAAGAGTAATCTGTTCCATGAGAACAAACACGGGTGCAATTTCATATG
TGAACATATTGGTATTGGCAGTCGATGTCAGCCATTCACCAGCTAAACCAATGATATCCAAACCAGTAGA
GAGCTGGTTGAAAAATCGAGGGTGACCTGTGCGAACCCCGTACTTCAGGGTGTCTCTACAGTCAACCAGG
ATCTGCTCCAGAGACTCGGGGTGGTCAGACAGCTCCAAATTAAAGCCTTCCATGCCTTCCAGCAACTGGT
GTGGGTGGTGGAAATCCAGAACCTTGGTGGAGCGATCAAATGTCTTGCGGACATAGTTGAGGAGTATGTC
TACCACTTCCAGCAAGAACTGCGCAGTTTGCTCCTCCCCGTTCTTAGCTGGAAGCAGATCTTGAGCAAAC
AGGTTGGAGAAGTCGGTCTCTGTGCGCCGGAAGCGGGCACCCTGGTCACTGTTTTCACAGGAAAGCAGGT
TCTTGGAGGACTGCCTCTCCCTGAAGGCGCTCACAAGACGACTCTTCTCTTCCAGGCTATTGGTCCTTTG
TAAGAAGCCACAGATCTTCAGGCCCAGTTTTCTGGTGCATCCATGGGCTACGCCACACCAAGTATCATAC
GTTGTAGGGCGCAGGTTGGTAGTATTAGGATCCGCTCCCGCGTTCGAGGAGGTTGCAGGCGAAGGAGTGG
AAGATGCCATGCTAGCATAACTTCGTATAAAGTATCCTATACGAAGTTATTTGCCTTAACCCAGAAATTA
TCACTGTTATTCTTTAGAATGGTGCAAAGAATAACTTCGTATAATGTATGCTATACGAAGTTATGAATTC
GATATCAAGCTTATCGATAATCAACCTCTGGATTACAAAATTTGTGAAAGATTGACTGGTATTCTTAACT
ATGTTGCTCCTTTTACGCTATGTGGATACGCTGCTTTAATGCCTTTGTATCATGCTATTGCTTCCCGTAT
GGCTTTCATTTTCTCCTCCTTGTATAAATCCTGGTTGCTGTCTCTTTATGAGGAGTTGTGGCCCGTTGTC
AGGCAACGTGGCGTGGTGTGCACTGTGTTTGCTGACGCAACCCCCACTGGTTGGGGCATTGCCACCACCT
GTCAGCTCCTTTCCGGGACTTTCGCTTTCCCCCTCCCTATTGCCACGGCGGAACTCATCGCCGCCTGCCT
TGCCCGCTGCTGGACAGGGGCTCGGCTGTTGGGCACTGACAATTCCGTGGTGTTGTCGGGGAAATCATCG
TCCTTTCCTTGGCTGCTCGCCTATGTTGCCACCTGGATTCTGCGCGGGACGTCCTTCTGCTACGTCCCTT
CGGCCCTCAATCCAGCGGACCTTCCTTCCCGCGGCCTGCTGCCGGCTCTGCGGCCTCTTCCGCGTCTTCG
CCTTCGCCCTCAGACGAGTCGGATCTCCCTTTGGGCCGCCTCCCCGCATCGATACCGAGCGCTGCTCGAG
AGATCTTCGACTGTGCCTTCTAGTTGCCAGCCATCTGTTGTTTGCCCCTCCCCCGTGCCTTCCTTGACCC
TGGAAGGTGCCACTCCCACTGTCCTTTCCTAATAAAATGAGGAAATTGCATCGCATTGTCTGAGTAGGTG
TCATTCTATTCTGGGGGGTGGGGTGGGGCAGGACAGCAAGGGGGAGGATTGGGAAGACAATAGCAGGCAT
GAGATCTCACGTGCGGACCGAGCGGCCGCAGGAACCCCTAGTGATGGAGTTGGCCACTCCCTCTCTGCGC
GCTCGCTCGCTCACTGAGGCCGGGCGACCAAAGGTCGCCCGACGCCCGGGCTTTGCCCGGGCGGCCTCAG
TGAGCGAGCGAGCGCGCA
Features (pLannotate 1.2.2; 23 found; start..end, strand, type, name):
     17..68      -  misc_feature   bom (fragment): basis of mobility region from pBR322
     87..542     +  rep_origin     f1 ori (sequence partly withheld): f1 bacteriophage origin of replication; arrow indicates direction of (+) strand synthesis
    543..592     -  misc_feature   bom (fragment): basis of mobility region from pBR322
    694..729     -  CDS            rop (fragment): Rop protein, which maintains plasmids at low copy number; rop
    824..928     +  promoter       AmpR promoter: bla
    929..1789    +  CDS            AmpR: β-lactamase; bla; confers resistance to ampicillin, carbenicillin, and related antibiotics
   1960..2548    +  rep_origin     ori: high-copy-number ColE1/pMB1/pBR322/pUC origin of replication
   2621..2648    +  repeat_region  AAV2 ITR (fragment): inverted terminal repeat of adeno-associated virus serotype 2 inverted
   2677..2704    +  repeat_region  AAV2 ITR (fragment): inverted terminal repeat of adeno-associated virus serotype 2 inverted
   2767..2833    +  CDS            small t antigen (fragment): SV40 (simian virus 40) small t antigen
   2840..4018    +  promoter       EF-1α promoter: strong constitutive promoter for human elongation factor EF-1α
   4025..4042    +  misc_feature   MCS (fragment): pUC18/19 multiple cloning site
   4049..4082    +  protein_bind   lox2272: Cre-mediated recombination occurs in the 8-bp core sequence (GGATACTT). lox2272 sites are compatible with each other, but incompatible with loxP or loxN sites (Lee and Saito, 1988). Cre recombinase
   4083..4132    -  intron         β-globin intron (fragment): internally truncated intron from human β-globin
   4133..4166    +  protein_bind   loxP: Cre-mediated recombination occurs in the 8-bp core sequence (GCATACAT). Cre recombinase
   4178..5956    -  CDS            Gad1: DCE1_MOUSE - Also known as Gad67. Experimental evidence at protein level: Swiss-Prot protein existence level 1. Catalyzes the production of GABA. From Mus musculus (Mouse).
   5963..5996    -  protein_bind   lox2272: Cre-mediated recombination occurs in the 8-bp core sequence (GGATACTT). lox2272 sites are compatible with each other, but incompatible with loxP or loxN sites (Lee and Saito, 1988). Cre recombinase
   5997..6046    -  intron         β-globin intron (fragment): internally truncated intron from human β-globin
   6047..6080    -  protein_bind   loxP: Cre-mediated recombination occurs in the 8-bp core sequence (GCATACAT). Cre recombinase
   6081..6105    +  misc_feature   MCS (fragment): pBluescript multiple cloning site
   6105..6693    +  misc_feature   WPRE: woodchuck hepatitis virus posttranscriptional regulatory element
   6727..6838    +  polyA_signal   bGH poly(A) signal: bovine growth hormone polyadenylation signal
   6956..12      +  repeat_region  AAV2 ITR (across the origin): inverted terminal repeat of adeno-associated virus serotype 2 inverted
