[The description below was written by a language model from this plasmid's Addgene catalogue record and pLannotate feature annotations shown in this document.]
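Description:
pAAV-EF1a-double floxed-Gad67-WPRE-HGHpA is an adeno-associated virus transfer plasmid for Cre-dependent expression of mouse Gad67 (Gad1), the glutamate decarboxylase isoform that catalyses GABA synthesis. It was built from the widely used double-floxed ChR2-mCherry AAV backbone by replacing the opsin-reporter cassette with the Gad1 coding sequence between AscI and NheI sites, which remain intact. In bacteria the 7.1 kb plasmid is maintained through a high-copy ColE1/pUC-type origin and selected with ampicillin via the β-lactamase gene. An f1 phage origin is also present. A recombination-deficient strain is recorded for growth, consistent with the instability of the ITR repeats.

Between AAV2 inverted terminal repeats, which direct replication and packaging of the intervening DNA into AAV particles, the human EF-1α promoter sits upstream of a DIO/FLEx-style cassette. The Gad1 open reading frame is placed in antisense orientation and is flanked on each side by a lox2272 and a loxP site, with the two pairs facing one another. Without Cre, no functional transcript is made. In cells that express Cre, recombination between the compatible sites inverts the coding sequence into the sense orientation and then excises one site of each pair, locking it in place so that EF-1α drives expression. A WPRE downstream enhances transcript stability and expression. The construct name specifies a human growth hormone polyadenylation signal, whereas the automated annotation labels a short stretch in this position as the bovine growth hormone signal. The left ITR is detected only as fragments. No epitope tag or fluorescent reporter is annotated. The construct is suited to restoring or imposing GABA synthetic capacity in genetically defined, Cre-expressing neurons, and the associated study concerns inhibitory co-transmission from midbrain dopamine neurons.
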