Addgene plasmid #184632: pAAV-EF1a-double floxed-Gad67-WPRE-HGHpA
Purpose: Expresses Gad67, driven by the Ef1a promoter, in a Cre-dependent fashion
Depositing lab: Nicolas Tritsch. Depositing organization: NYU Grossman School of Medicine. Publication: Inhibitory co-transmission from midbrain dopamine neurons relies on presynaptic GABA uptake. Melani R, Tritsch NX. Cell Rep. 2022 Apr 19;39(3):110716. doi: 10.1016/j.celrep.2022.110716. PubMed 35443174.
Backbone
  Vector backbone: pAAV-EF1a-double floxed-hChR2(H134R)-mCherry-WPRE-HGHpA
  Backbone manufacturer: Addgene #20297
  Vector type: AAV
Growth in bacteria
  Bacterial resistance: Ampicillin, 100 μg/mL
  Growth temperature: 37°C
  Growth strain: NEB Stable
  Copy number: High Copy
Gene/Insert
  Gene/Insert name: Gad67
  Species: M. musculus (mouse)
  GenBank ID: NM_008077.5
  Entrez Gene: Gad1 (a.k.a. EP10, Gad-1)
  Promoter: EF1a
  Cloning method: Restriction Enzyme; 5′ cloning site Ascl (not destroyed); 3′ cloning site Nhel (not destroyed)
  Sequencing primers: 5′ Unknown
Terms and licenses: Academic/Nonprofit Terms; Industry Terms: Not Available to Industry
Depositor comments: Please visit https://www.biorxiv.org/content/10.1101/2021.11.26.470142v1 for bioRxiv preprint.
How to cite: pAAV-EF1a-double floxed-Gad67-WPRE-HGHpA was a gift from Nicolas Tritsch (Addgene plasmid # 184632 ; http://n2t.net/addgene:184632 ; RRID:Addgene_184632)
