>Addgene plasmid #184632 | pAAV-EF1a-double floxed-Gad67-WPRE-HGHpA | depositor partial sequence | sequence record 358147 | Sequence of insert between Asc1 and Nhe1 sites
GCTAGCATGGCATCTTCCACTCCTTCGCCTGCAACCTCCTCGAACGCGGGAGCGGATCCTAATACTACCA
ACCTGCGCCCTACAACGTATGATACTTGGTGTGGCGTAGCCCATGGATGCACCAGAAAACTGGGCCTGAA
GATCTGTGGCTTCTTACAAAGGACCAATAGCCTGGAAGAGAAGAGTCGTCTTGTGAGCGCCTTCAGGGAG
AGGCAGTCCTCCAAGAACCTGCTTTCCTGTGAAAACAGTGACCAGGGTGCCCGCTTCCGGCGCACAGAGA
CCGACTTCTCCAACCTGTTTGCTCAAGATCTGCTTCCAGCTAAGAACGGGGAGGAGCAAACTGCGCAGTT
CTTGCTGGAAGTGGTAGACATACTCCTCAACTATGTCCGCAAGACATTTGATCGCTCCACCAAGGTTCTG
GATTTCCACCACCCACACCAGTTGCTGGAAGGCATGGAAGGCTTTAATTTGGAGCTGTCTGACCACCCCG
AGTCTCTGGAGCAGATCCTGGTTGACTGTAGAGACACCCTGAAGTACGGGGTTCGCACAGGTCACCCTCG
ATTTTTCAACCAGCTCTCTACTGGTTTGGATATCATTGGTTTAGCTGGTGAATGGCTGACATCGACTGCC
AATACCAATATGTTCACATATGAAATTGCACCCGTGTTTGTTCTCATGGAACAGATTACTCTTAAGAAGA
TGAGAGAGATCGTTGGATGGTCAAATAAAGATGGTGATGGGATATTTTCTCCTGGGGGAGCCATATCCAA
TATGTACAGCATCATGGCTGCTCGTTACAAGTACTTCCCAGAAGTGAAGACAAAAGGCATGGCGGCTGTG
CCCAAACTGGTCCTCTTCACCTCAGAACACAGTCACTATTCCATAAAGAAAGCCGGGGCTGCGCTTGGCT
TTGGAACCGACAATGTGATTTTGATAAAGTGCAATGAAAGGGGGAAGATAATTCCGGCTGATTTAGAGGC
AAAAATTCTTGATGCCAAACAAAAGGGCTATGTTCCCCTTTATGTCAATGCAACCGCAGGCACGACTGTT
TACGGAGCATTCGATCCAATCCAGGAAATTGCGGACATATGTGAGAAATACAACCTTTGGCTGCATGTGG
ATGCTGCCTGGGGTGGTGGACTGCTCATGTCCCGGAAGCACCGCCACAAACTCAGCGGCATAGAAAGGGC
CAATTCAGTCACCTGGAACCCTCACAAGATGATGGGCGTGCTGCTCCAGTGCTCTGCCATTCTGGTCAAG
GAAAAGGGTATACTCCAAGGATGCAACCAGATGTGTGCAGGCTACCTCTTCCAGCCAGACAAGCAGTATG
ACGTCTCCTATGACACCGGGGACAAGGCGATTCAGTGTGGCCGCCATGTGGACATCTTCAAGTTCTGGCT
GATGTGGAAAGCAAAGGGCACCGTGGGATTTGAAAACCAGATCAACAAATGCCTGGAGCTGGCTGATTAC
CTCTACGCCAAGATTAAAAACAGAGAAGAGTTTGAGATGGTTTTCGATGGTGAGCCTGAGCACACAAATG
TCTGTTTCTGGTACATTCCACAAAGCCTTCGAGGGGTTCCAGATAGCCCTGAGCGACGAGAAAAGCTACA
CAGGGTGGCTCCCAAGATCAAAGCTCTGATGATGGAGTCAGGAACAACCATGGTGGGCTACCAGCCTCAA
GGGGACAAGGCCAACTTCTTCCGGATGGTCATCTCTAACCCAGCCGCCACCCAGTCTGACATCGATTTCC
TCATTGAGGAGATAGAGAGGTTGGGTCAGGATCTGTAAGGCGCGCC
